Addgene plasmid #227286: pX330-CEP135
Purpose: Expresses SpCas9 and a sgRNA targeting the N-terminus of CEP135 for knock-in.
Depositing lab: Laurence Pelletier. Publication: qTAG: an adaptable plasmid scaffold for CRISPR-based endogenous tagging. Philip R, Sharma A, Matellan L, Erpf AC, Hsu WH, Tkach JM, Wyatt HDM, Pelletier L. EMBO J. 2024 Dec 12. doi: 10.1038/s44318-024-00337-5. PubMed 39668248.
Backbone
  Vector backbone: pX330
  Backbone manufacturer: Feng Zhang, Addgene #42230
  Backbone size w/o insert (bp): 8484
  Vector type: Mammalian Expression, CRISPR
Growth in bacteria
  Bacterial resistance: Ampicillin, 100 μg/mL
  Growth temperature: 37°C
  Growth strain: DH5alpha
  Copy number: Low Copy
Gene/Insert
  Gene/Insert name: sgRNA Targeting N-terminus of CEP135 (alt name: CEP135)
  gRNA/shRNA sequence: ATACCGCCAGACTCTGACAG
  Species: H. sapiens (human)
  Insert size (bp): 20
  Entrez Gene: CEP135 (a.k.a. CEP4, KIAA0635, MCPH8)
  Promoter: U6
  Cloning method: Unknown
  Sequencing primers: 5′ GCCTTTTTACGGTTCCTGGC
Terms and licenses: Academic/Nonprofit Terms; Industry Terms: Not Available to Industry
How to cite: pX330-CEP135 was a gift from Laurence Pelletier (Addgene plasmid # 227286 ; http://n2t.net/addgene:227286 ; RRID:Addgene_227286)
