[The description below was written by a language model from this plasmid's Addgene catalogue record and pLannotate feature annotations shown in this document.]
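Description:
pX330-CEP135 is a mammalian CRISPR expression plasmid built on the pX330 backbone, which delivers both Streptococcus pyogenes Cas9 and a single guide RNA from one vector. A human U6 RNA polymerase III promoter drives a 20-nucleotide spacer directed at the N-terminal region of the human CEP135 gene (also known as CEP4 or MCPH8), fused to the SpCas9 guide RNA scaffold. A second partial scaffold fragment is annotated just downstream. Cas9 itself is expressed from a separate Pol II cassette made up of a CMV enhancer, the chicken β-actin promoter and a hybrid CBA/MVM intron. The coding sequence was annotated in two adjacent pieces, Cas9(N) and Cas9(C), that together form a contiguous Cas9 open reading frame. It is followed by a bipartite nucleoplasmin nuclear localization signal and a bovine growth hormone polyadenylation signal.

In bacteria the plasmid is maintained through a ColE1/pUC-type origin and selected with ampicillin via the β-lactamase gene. The catalogue lists it as low copy, although the origin is annotated as a high-copy type and only a small rop fragment is present. An f1 phage origin, pBR322 bom fragments and a single AAV2 inverted terminal repeat are also detected. With only one ITR annotated, the feature table does not show a complete AAV packaging unit, and no mammalian selection marker or reporter is annotated.

The stated purpose is to cut near the start of the CEP135 coding region for knock-in. It belongs to a toolkit for CRISPR-based endogenous tagging, so it would be paired with a separate donor template carrying the tag, which is not part of this plasmid.
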