Features (pLannotate 1.2.2; 18 found; start..end, strand, type, name):
      1..241     +  promoter       U6 promoter: RNA polymerase III promoter for human U6 snRNA
    271..346     +  misc_RNA       gRNA scaffold: guide RNA scaffold for the Streptococcus pyogenes CRISPR/Cas9 system
    353..396     +  misc_RNA       gRNA scaffold (fragment): guide RNA scaffold for the Streptococcus pyogenes CRISPR/Cas9 system
    443..728     +  enhancer       CMV enhancer: human cytomegalovirus immediate early enhancer; contains an 18-bp deletion relative to the standard CMV enhancer
    730..986     +  promoter       chicken β-actin promoter: contains a 21-bp deletion relative to the standard chicken β-actin promoter
    987..1214    +  intron         hybrid intron: hybrid between chicken β-actin (CBA) and minute virus of mice (MMV) introns (Gray et al., 2011)
   1352..2953    +  CDS            Cas9(N): N-terminal portion of Streptococcus pyogenes Cas9 (Zetsche et al., 2015)
   2954..5452    +  CDS            Cas9(C): C-terminal portion of Streptococcus pyogenes Cas9 (Zetsche et al., 2015)
   5453..5500    +  CDS            nucleoplasmin NLS: bipartite nuclear localization signal from nucleoplasmin
   5534..5645    +  polyA_signal   bGH poly(A) signal: bovine growth hormone polyadenylation signal
   5750..5890    +  repeat_region  AAV2 ITR: inverted terminal repeat of adeno-associated virus serotype 2 inverted
   5895..5946    -  misc_feature   bom (fragment): basis of mobility region from pBR322
   5965..6420    +  rep_origin     f1 ori (sequence partly withheld): f1 bacteriophage origin of replication; arrow indicates direction of (+) strand synthesis
   6421..6470    -  misc_feature   bom (fragment): basis of mobility region from pBR322
   6572..6607    -  CDS            rop (fragment): Rop protein, which maintains plasmids at low copy number; rop
   6702..6806    +  promoter       AmpR promoter: bla
   6807..7667    +  CDS            AmpR: β-lactamase; bla; confers resistance to ampicillin, carbenicillin, and related antibiotics
   7838..8426    +  rep_origin     ori: high-copy-number ColE1/pMB1/pBR322/pUC origin of replication
>Addgene plasmid #227286 | pX330-CEP135 | addgene full sequence | sequence record 451298 | Addgene NGS Result
GAGGGCCTATTTCCCATGATTCCTTCATATTTGCATATACGATACAAGGCTGTTAGAGAGATAATTGGAA
TTAATTTGACTGTAAACACAAAGATATTAGTACAAAATACGTGACGTAGAAAGTAATAATTTCTTGGGTA
GTTTGCAGTTTTAAAATTATGTTTTAAAATGGACTATCATATGCTTACCGTAACTTGAAAGTATTTCGAT
TTCTTGGCTTTATATATCTTGTGGAAAGGACGAAACACCGATACCGCCAGACTCTGACAGGTTTTAGAGC
TAGAAATAGCAAGTTAAAATAAGGCTAGTCCGTTATCAACTTGAAAAAGTGGCACCGAGTCGGTGCTTTT
TTGTTTTAGAGCTAGAAATAGCAAGTTAAAATAAGGCTAGTCCGTTTTTAGCGCGTGCGCCAATTCTGCA
GACAAATGGCTCTAGAGGTACCCGTTACATAACTTACGGTAAATGGCCCGCCTGGCTGACCGCCCAACGA
CCCCCGCCCATTGACGTCAATAGTAACGCCAATAGGGACTTTCCATTGACGTCAATGGGTGGAGTATTTA
CGGTAAACTGCCCACTTGGCAGTACATCAAGTGTATCATATGCCAAGTACGCCCCCTATTGACGTCAATG
ACGGTAAATGGCCCGCCTGGCATTGTGCCCAGTACATGACCTTATGGGACTTTCCTACTTGGCAGTACAT
CTACGTATTAGTCATCGCTATTACCATGGTCGAGGTGAGCCCCACGTTCTGCTTCACTCTCCCCATCTCC
CCCCCCTCCCCACCCCCAATTTTGTATTTATTTATTTTTTAATTATTTTGTGCAGCGATGGGGGCGGGGG
GGGGGGGGGGGCGGGGCGRGGGGSGGGGSGGGGSGRGGSGGRGRGGKGCGGCGGCAGCCAATCAGAGCGG
CGCGCTCCGAAAGTTTCCTTTTATGGCGAGGCGGCGGCGGCGGCGGCCCTATAAAAAGCGAAGCGCGCGG
CGGGCGGGAGTCGCTGCGCGCTGCCTTCGCCCCGTGCCCCGCTCCGCCGCCGCCTCGCGCCGCCCGCCCC
GGCTCTGACTGACCGCGTTACTCCCACAGGTGAGCGGGCGGGACGGCCCTTCTCCTCCGGGCTGTAATTA
GCTGAGCAAGAGGTAAGGGTTTAAGGGATGGTTGGTTGGTGGGGTATTAATGTTTAATTACCTGGAGCAC
CTGCCTGAAATCACTTTTTTTCAGGTTGGACCGGTGCCACCATGGACTATAAGGACCACGACGGAGACTA
CAAGGATCATGATATTGATTACAAAGACGATGACGATAAGATGGCCCCAAAGAAGAAGCGGAAGGTCGGT
ATCCACGGAGTCCCAGCAGCCGACAAGAAGTACAGCATCGGCCTGGACATCGGCACCAACTCTGTGGGCT
GGGCCGTGATCACCGACGAGTACAAGGTGCCCAGCAAGAAATTCAAGGTGCTGGGCAACACCGACCGGCA
CAGCATCAAGAAGAACCTGATCGGAGCCCTGCTGTTCGACAGCGGCGAAACAGCCGAGGCCACCCGGCTG
AAGAGAACCGCCAGAAGAAGATACACCAGACGGAAGAACCGGATCTGCTATCTGCAAGAGATCTTCAGCA
ACGAGATGGCCAAGGTGGACGACAGCTTCTTCCACAGACTGGAAGAGTCCTTCCTGGTGGAAGAGGATAA
GAAGCACGAGCGGCACCCCATCTTCGGCAACATCGTGGACGAGGTGGCCTACCACGAGAAGTACCCCACC
ATCTACCACCTGAGAAAGAAACTGGTGGACAGCACCGACAAGGCCGACCTGCGGCTGATCTATCTGGCCC
TGGCCCACATGATCAAGTTCCGGGGCCACTTCCTGATCGAGGGCGACCTGAACCCCGACAACAGCGACGT
GGACAAGCTGTTCATCCAGCTGGTGCAGACCTACAACCAGCTGTTCGAGGAAAACCCCATCAACGCCAGC
GGCGTGGACGCCAAGGCCATCCTGTCTGCCAGACTGAGCAAGAGCAGACGGCTGGAAAATCTGATCGCCC
AGCTGCCCGGCGAGAAGAAGAATGGCCTGTTCGGAAACCTGATTGCCCTGAGCCTGGGCCTGACCCCCAA
CTTCAAGAGCAACTTCGACCTGGCCGAGGATGCCAAACTGCAGCTGAGCAAGGACACCTACGACGACGAC
CTGGACAACCTGCTGGCCCAGATCGGCGACCAGTACGCCGACCTGTTTCTGGCCGCCAAGAACCTGTCCG
ACGCCATCCTGCTGAGCGACATCCTGAGAGTGAACACCGAGATCACCAAGGCCCCCCTGAGCGCCTCTAT
GATCAAGAGATACGACGAGCACCACCAGGACCTGACCCTGCTGAAAGCTCTCGTGCGGCAGCAGCTGCCT
GAGAAGTACAAAGAGATTTTCTTCGACCAGAGCAAGAACGGCTACGCCGGCTACATTGACGGCGGAGCCA
GCCAGGAAGAGTTCTACAAGTTCATCAAGCCCATCCTGGAAAAGATGGACGGCACCGAGGAACTGCTCGT
GAAGCTGAACAGAGAGGACCTGCTGCGGAAGCAGCGGACCTTCGACAACGGCAGCATCCCCCACCAGATC
CACCTGGGAGAGCTGCACGCCATTCTGCGGCGGCAGGAAGATTTTTACCCATTCCTGAAGGACAACCGGG
AAAAGATCGAGAAGATCCTGACCTTCCGCATCCCCTACTACGTGGGCCCTCTGGCCAGGGGAAACAGCAG
ATTCGCCTGGATGACCAGAAAGAGCGAGGAAACCATCACCCCCTGGAACTTCGAGGAAGTGGTGGACAAG
GGCGCTTCCGCCCAGAGCTTCATCGAGCGGATGACCAACTTCGATAAGAACCTGCCCAACGAGAAGGTGC
TGCCCAAGCACAGCCTGCTGTACGAGTACTTCACCGTGTATAACGAGCTGACCAAAGTGAAATACGTGAC
CGAGGGAATGAGAAAGCCCGCCTTCCTGAGCGGCGAGCAGAAAAAGGCCATCGTGGACCTGCTGTTCAAG
ACCAACCGGAAAGTGACCGTGAAGCAGCTGAAAGAGGACTACTTCAAGAAAATCGAGTGCTTCGACTCCG
TGGAAATCTCCGGCGTGGAAGATCGGTTCAACGCCTCCCTGGGCACATACCACGATCTGCTGAAAATTAT
CAAGGACAAGGACTTCCTGGACAATGAGGAAAACGAGGACATTCTGGAAGATATCGTGCTGACCCTGACA
CTGTTTGAGGACAGAGAGATGATCGAGGAACGGCTGAAAACCTATGCCCACCTGTTCGACGACAAAGTGA
TGAAGCAGCTGAAGCGGCGGAGATACACCGGCTGGGGCAGGCTGAGCCGGAAGCTGATCAACGGCATCCG
GGACAAGCAGTCCGGCAAGACAATCCTGGATTTCCTGAAGTCCGACGGCTTCGCCAACAGAAACTTCATG
CAGCTGATCCACGACGACAGCCTGACCTTTAAAGAGGACATCCAGAAAGCCCAGGTGTCCGGCCAGGGCG
ATAGCCTGCACGAGCACATTGCCAATCTGGCCGGCAGCCCCGCCATTAAGAAGGGCATCCTGCAGACAGT
GAAGGTGGTGGACGAGCTCGTGAAAGTGATGGGCCGGCACAAGCCCGAGAACATCGTGATCGAAATGGCC
AGAGAGAACCAGACCACCCAGAAGGGACAGAAGAACAGCCGCGAGAGAATGAAGCGGATCGAAGAGGGCA
TCAAAGAGCTGGGCAGCCAGATCCTGAAAGAACACCCCGTGGAAAACACCCAGCTGCAGAACGAGAAGCT
GTACCTGTACTACCTGCAGAATGGGCGGGATATGTACGTGGACCAGGAACTGGACATCAACCGGCTGTCC
GACTACGATGTGGACCATATCGTGCCTCAGAGCTTTCTGAAGGACGACTCCATCGACAACAAGGTGCTGA
CCAGAAGCGACAAGAACCGGGGCAAGAGCGACAACGTGCCCTCCGAAGAGGTCGTGAAGAAGATGAAGAA
CTACTGGCGGCAGCTGCTGAACGCCAAGCTGATTACCCAGAGAAAGTTCGACAATCTGACCAAGGCCGAG
AGAGGCGGCCTGAGCGAACTGGATAAGGCCGGCTTCATCAAGAGACAGCTGGTGGAAACCCGGCAGATCA
CAAAGCACGTGGCACAGATCCTGGACTCCCGGATGAACACTAAGTACGACGAGAATGACAAGCTGATCCG
GGAAGTGAAAGTGATCACCCTGAAGTCCAAGCTGGTGTCCGATTTCCGGAAGGATTTCCAGTTTTACAAA
GTGCGCGAGATCAACAACTACCACCACGCCCACGACGCCTACCTGAACGCCGTCGTGGGAACCGCCCTGA
TCAAAAAGTACCCTAAGCTGGAAAGCGAGTTCGTGTACGGCGACTACAAGGTGTACGACGTGCGGAAGAT
GATCGCCAAGAGCGAGCAGGAAATCGGCAAGGCTACCGCCAAGTACTTCTTCTACAGCAACATCATGAAC
TTTTTCAAGACCGAGATTACCCTGGCCAACGGCGAGATCCGGAAGCGGCCTCTGATCGAGACAAACGGCG
AAACCGGGGAGATCGTGTGGGATAAGGGCCGGGATTTTGCCACCGTGCGGAAAGTGCTGAGCATGCCCCA
AGTGAATATCGTGAAAAAGACCGAGGTGCAGACAGGCGGCTTCAGCAAAGAGTCTATCCTGCCCAAGAGG
AACAGCGATAAGCTGATCGCCAGAAAGAAGGACTGGGACCCTAAGAAGTACGGCGGCTTCGACAGCCCCA
CCGTGGCCTATTCTGTGCTGGTGGTGGCCAAAGTGGAAAAGGGCAAGTCCAAGAAACTGAAGAGTGTGAA
AGAGCTGCTGGGGATCACCATCATGGAAAGAAGCAGCTTCGAGAAGAATCCCATCGACTTTCTGGAAGCC
AAGGGCTACAAAGAAGTGAAAAAGGACCTGATCATCAAGCTGCCTAAGTACTCCCTGTTCGAGCTGGAAA
ACGGCCGGAAGAGAATGCTGGCCTCTGCCGGCGAACTGCAGAAGGGAAACGAACTGGCCCTGCCCTCCAA
ATATGTGAACTTCCTGTACCTGGCCAGCCACTATGAGAAGCTGAAGGGCTCCCCCGAGGATAATGAGCAG
AAACAGCTGTTTGTGGAACAGCACAAGCACTACCTGGACGAGATCATCGAGCAGATCAGCGAGTTCTCCA
AGAGAGTGATCCTGGCCGACGCTAATCTGGACAAAGTGCTGTCCGCCTACAACAAGCACCGGGATAAGCC
CATCAGAGAGCAGGCCGAGAATATCATCCACCTGTTTACCCTGACCAATCTGGGAGCCCCTGCCGCCTTC
AAGTACTTTGACACCACCATCGACCGGAAGAGGTACACCAGCACCAAAGAGGTGCTGGACGCCACCCTGA
TCCACCAGAGCATCACCGGCCTGTACGAGACACGGATCGACCTGTCTCAGCTGGGAGGCGACAAAAGGCC
GGCGGCCACGAAAAAGGCCGGCCAGGCAAAAAAGAAAAAGTAAGAATTCCTAGAGCTCGCTGATCAGCCT
CGACTGTGCCTTCTAGTTGCCAGCCATCTGTTGTTTGCCCCTCCCCCGTGCCTTCCTTGACCCTGGAAGG
TGCCACTCCCACTGTCCTTTCCTAATAAAATGAGGAAATTGCATCGCATTGTCTGAGTAGGTGTCATTCT
ATTCTGGGGGGTGGGGTGGGGCAGGACAGCAAGGGGGAGGATTGGGAAGAGAATAGCAGGCATGCTGGGG
AGCGGCCGCAGGAACCCCTAGTGATGGAGTTGGCCACTCCCTCTCTGCGCGCTCGCTCGCTCACTGAGGC
CGGGCGACCAAAGGTCGCCCGACGCCCGGGCTTTGCCCGGGCGGCCTCAGTGAGCGAGCGAGCGCGCAGC
TGCCTGCAGGGGCGCCTGATGCGGTATTTTCTCCTTACGCATCTGTGCGGTATTTCACACCGCATA
[95 nt withheld, positions 5947-6041]
T
[46 nt withheld, positions 6043-6088]
C
[141 nt withheld, positions 6090-6230]
CCTTTGACGTTGGAGTCCACGTTCTTT
[37 nt withheld, positions 6258-6294]
ACTCTATCTCGGGCTATTCTTTTGATTTATAAGGGATTTTGCCGATTTCGGTCTATTGGTTAAAAAATGA
GCTGATTTAACAAAAATTTAACGCGAATTTTAACAAAATATTAACGTTTACAATTTTATGGTGCACTCTC
AGTACAATCTGCTCTGATGCCGCATAGTTAAGCCAGCCCCGACACCCGCCAACACCCGCTGACGCGCCCT
GACGGGCTTGTCTGCTCCCGGCATCCGCTTACAGACAAGCTGTGACCGTCTCCGGGAGCTGCATGTGTCA
GAGGTTTTCACCGTCATCACCGAAACGCGCGAGACGAAAGGGCCTCGTGATACGCCTATTTTTATAGGTT
AATGTCATGATAATAATGGTTTCTTAGACGTCAGGTGGCACTTTTCGGGGAAATGTGCGCGGAACCCCTA
TTTGTTTATTTTTCTAAATACATTCAAATATGTATCCGCTCATGAGACAATAACCCTGATAAATGCTTCA
ATAATATTGAAAAAGGAAGAGTATGAGTATTCAACATTTCCGTGTCGCCCTTATTCCCTTTTTTGCGGCA
TTTTGCCTTCCTGTTTTTGCTCACCCAGAAACGCTGGTGAAAGTAAAAGATGCTGAAGATCAGTTGGGTG
CACGAGTGGGTTACATCGAACTGGATCTCAACAGCGGTAAGATCCTTGAGAGTTTTCGCCCCGAAGAACG
TTTTCCAATGATGAGCACTTTTAAAGTTCTGCTATGTGGCGCGGTATTATCCCGTATTGACGCCGGGCAA
GAGCAACTCGGTCGCCGCATACACTATTCTCAGAATGACTTGGTTGAGTACTCACCAGTCACAGAAAAGC
ATCTTACGGATGGCATGACAGTAAGAGAATTATGCAGTGCTGCCATAACCATGAGTGATAACACTGCGGC
CAACTTACTTCTGACAACGATCGGAGGACCGAAGGAGCTAACCGCTTTTTTGCACAACATGGGGGATCAT
GTAACTCGCCTTGATCGTTGGGAACCGGAGCTGAATGAAGCCATACCAAACGACGAGCGTGACACCACGA
TGCCTGTAGCAATGGCAACAACGTTGCGCAAACTATTAACTGGCGAACTACTTACTCTAGCTTCCCGGCA
ACAATTAATAGACTGGATGGAGGCGGATAAAGTTGCAGGACCACTTCTGCGCTCGGCCCTTCCGGCTGGC
TGGTTTATTGCTGATAAATCTGGAGCCGGTGAGCGTGGAAGCCGCGGTATCATTGCAGCACTGGGGCCAG
ATGGTAAGCCCTCCCGTATCGTAGTTATCTACACGACGGGGAGTCAGGCAACTATGGATGAACGAAATAG
ACAGATCGCTGAGATAGGTGCCTCACTGATTAAGCATTGGTAACTGTCAGACCAAGTTTACTCATATATA
CTTTAGATTGATTTAAAACTTCATTTTTAATTTAAAAGGATCTAGGTGAAGATCCTTTTTGATAATCTCA
TGACCAAAATCCCTTAACGTGAGTTTTCGTTCCACTGAGCGTCAGACCCCGTAGAAAAGATCAAAGGATC
TTCTTGAGATCCTTTTTTTCTGCGCGTAATCTGCTGCTTGCAAACAAAAAAACCACCGCTACCAGCGGTG
GTTTGTTTGCCGGATCAAGAGCTACCAACTCTTTTTCCGAAGGTAACTGGCTTCAGCAGAGCGCAGATAC
CAAATACTGTTCTTCTAGTGTAGCCGTAGTTAGGCCACCACTTCAAGAACTCTGTAGCACCGCCTACATA
CCTCGCTCTGCTAATCCTGTTACCAGTGGCTGCTGCCAGTGGCGATAAGTCGTGTCTTACCGGGTTGGAC
TCAAGACGATAGTTACCGGATAAGGCGCAGCGGTCGGGCTGAACGGGGGGTTCGTGCACACAGCCCAGCT
TGGAGCGAACGACCTACACCGAACTGAGATACCTACAGCGTGAGCTATGAGAAAGCGCCACGCTTCCCGA
AGGGAGAAAGGCGGACAGGTATCCGGTAAGCGGCAGGGTCGGAACAGGAGAGCGCACGAGGGAGCTTCCA
GGGGGAAACGCCTGGTATCTTTATAGTCCTGTCGGGTTTCGCCACCTCTGACTTGAGCGTCGATTTTTGT
GATGCTCGTCAGGGGGGCGGAGCCTATGGAAAAACGCCAGCAACGCGGCCTTTTTACGGTTCCTGGCCTT
TTGCTGGCCTTTTGCTCACATGT
